>Addgene plasmid #85945 | pOP588 | depositor full sequence | sequence record 166968 | pOP588 sequence 7847 bps
CATCGATTTAGCACAGCTAACACCACGTCGTCCCTATCTGCTGCCCTAGGTCTATGAGTGGTTGCTGGAT
AACTTTACGGGCATGCATAAGGCTCGTATAATATATTCAGGGAGACCACAACGGTTTCCCTCTACAAATA
ATTTTGTTTAACTTTGCATGCCAGTTGTAGATCAGCATAGCATAGACAACCAAGGAGGTAGTGCACATGG
ATAAGAAATACTCTATTGGTTTGGCTATCGGTACAAACTCTGTTGGTTGGGCTGTTATTACTGATGAATA
CAAGGTTCCATCCAAGAAGTTCAAGGTTTTGGGTAACACTGATAGACACTCCATCAAAAAGAACTTGATT
GGTGCCTTGTTGTTCGATTCTGGTGAAACTGCTGAAGCTACTAGATTGAAAAGAACCGCTAGAAGAAGAT
ACACCAGAAGAAAGAACAGAATCTGCTACTTGCAAGAAATCTTCTCCAACGAAATGGCCAAGGTTGATGA
TTCATTCTTCCACAGATTGGAAGAATCCTTCTTGGTCGAAGAAGATAAGAAGCACGAAAGACATCCAATC
TTCGGTAACATCGTTGATGAAGTTGCTTACCACGAAAAGTACCCAACTATCTACCATTTGAGAAAGAAGT
TGGTTGACTCTACCGATAAGGCTGATTTGAGATTGATCTATTTGGCTTTGGCCCACATGATTAAGTTCAG
AGGTCATTTCTTGATCGAAGGTGATTTGAACCCAGATAACTCCGATGTTGATAAGTTGTTCATCCAATTA
GTCCAAACCTACAATCAATTATTCGAAGAAAACCCAATCAACGCCTCTGGTGTTGATGCTAAAGCTATTT
TGTCTGCCAGATTGTCCAAGTCCAGAAGATTAGAAAATTTGATCGCCCAATTACCAGGTGAAAAGAAGAA
TGGTTTGTTCGGTAATTTGATTGCCTTGTCTTTGGGTTTGACTCCAAACTTCAAGTCCAATTTCGATTTG
GCTGAAGATGCCAAGTTGCAATTATCTAAGGATACCTACGATGACGATTTGGATAACTTGTTGGCTCAAA
TCGGTGATCAATACGCTGATTTGTTTTTGGCTGCTAAGAACTTGTCCGATGCCATTTTGTTGTCCGATAT
TTTGAGAGTCAACACCGAAATTACTAAGGCTCCATTGTCTGCCTCTATGATCAAAAGATACGATGAACAC
CACCAAGACTTGACTTTGTTGAAGGCTTTGGTCAGACAACAATTACCTGAAAAGTACAAAGAAATTTTCT
TCGATCAATCCAAGAACGGTTACGCCGGTTATATTGATGGTGGTGCTTCTCAAGAAGAATTTTACAAGTT
CATCAAGCCAATCTTGGAAAAGATGGACGGTACTGAAGAATTATTGGTCAAGTTGAACAGAGAAGATTTG
TTGAGAAAGCAAAGAACCTTCGACAACGGTTCTATTCCACATCAAATTCACTTGGGTGAATTGCACGCAA
TTTTGAGAAGACAAGAAGATTTTTATCCATTCTTGAAGGACAACAGAGAAAAGATCGAAAAGATTCTGAC
CTTCAGAATCCCTTACTACGTTGGTCCATTGGCTAGAGGTAATTCAAGATTTGCCTGGATGACTAGAAAG
TCCGAAGAAACTATTACTCCTTGGAACTTCGAAGAAGTTGTAGATAAGGGTGCTTCTGCCCAATCCTTTA
TTGAAAGAATGACCAACTTCGACAAGAACTTGCCAAACGAAAAGGTTTTGCCAAAGCACTCTTTGTTGTA
CGAATACTTCACCGTCTACAACGAATTGACTAAGGTTAAGTACGTCACCGAAGGTATGAGAAAACCAGCT
TTTTTATCCGGTGAACAAAAGAAGGCTATCGTCGATTTGTTGTTCAAGACCAACAGAAAGGTTACTGTCA
AGCAATTAAAAGAAGATTACTTCAAGAAAATCGAATGCTTCGACTCCGTTGAAATTTCTGGTGTCGAAGA
TAGATTCAATGCCTCTTTAGGTACTTACCATGACTTGTTGAAAATCATCAAGGACAAGGATTTCTTGGAC
AACGAAGAAAACGAAGATATTTTGGAAGATATTGTCTTGACATTGACCTTGTTTGAAGATAGAGAAATGA
TTGAAGAAAGATTGAAAACCTACGCCCACTTGTTCGATGATAAGGTTATGAAGCAATTAAAGAGAAGAAG
ATACACTGGTTGGGGTAGATTGTCCAGAAAATTGATTAACGGTATCAGAGACAAGCAATCCGGTAAGACC
ATTTTGGACTTTTTGAAGTCTGATGGTTTCGCTAACAGAAACTTCATGCAATTAATCCACGACGATTCCT
TGACTTTCAAAGAAGATATACAAAAGGCCCAAGTCTCTGGTCAAGGTGATTCTTTACATGAACATATCGC
TAACTTGGCTGGTTCTCCAGCTATTAAGAAGGGTATTTTACAAACCGTTAAGGTCGTTGACGAATTGGTC
AAAGTTATGGGTAGACATAAGCCAGAAAACATCGTTATCGAAATGGCTAGAGAAAATCAAACCACCCAAA
AGGGTCAAAAGAACTCCAGAGAAAGAATGAAGAGAATCGAAGAAGGTATCAAAGAATTGGGTTCCCAAAT
TTTGAAAGAACACCCAGTTGAAAACACCCAATTACAAAACGAAAAGTTGTACTTGTACTACTTGCAAAAC
GGTAGAGATATGTACGTTGACCAAGAATTGGACATCAACAGATTGTCTGATTACGATGTTGACGCTATCG
TTCCACAATCTTTTTTGAAGGATGACTCCATTGACAACAAGGTCTTGACTAGATCCGATAAGAATAGAGG
TAAGTCCGATAACGTTCCATCTGAAGAAGTCGTTAAGAAAATGAAGAACTATTGGAGACAATTATTGAAC
GCCAAGTTGATCACCCAAAGAAAGTTTGACAATTTGACCAAGGCTGAAAGAGGTGGTTTGTCTGAATTGG
ATAAGGCAGGTTTCATCAAAAGACAATTAGTAGAAACCAGACAAATCACCAAGCACGTTGCTCAAATTTT
GGATAGTAGAATGAACACTAAGTACGACGAAAACGACAAATTGATCAGAGAAGTTAAGGTCATTACCTTG
AAGTCCAAGTTGGTTTCCGATTTCAGAAAGGACTTCCAATTCTACAAGGTCAGAGAAATCAACAACTACC
ATCATGCACATGATGCTTACTTGAATGCTGTTGTTGGTACTGCCTTGATTAAGAAGTATCCAAAGTTGGA
ATCCGAATTTGTCTACGGTGATTACAAGGTTTACGACGTTAGAAAGATGATCGCCAAGTCCGAACAAGAA
ATTGGTAAAGCTACTGCCAAATACTTCTTCTACTCCAATATTATGAATTTCTTTAAGACCGAAATCACTT
TGGCCAACGGTGAAATTAGAAAAAGACCATTGATTGAAACTAATGGTGAAACAGGTGAAATCGTTTGGGA
TAAGGGTAGAGATTTTGCCACTGTTAGAAAGGTATTGTCCATGCCACAAGTAAACATCGTCAAAAAGACC
GAAGTTCAAACTGGTGGTTTCTCCAAAGAATCCATTTTGCCTAAGAGAAACTCCGATAAGTTGATCGCTA
GAAAAAAAGACTGGGACCCAAAAAAGTACGGTGGTTTTGATTCTCCAACTGTTGCTTACTCTGTTTTGGT
TGTTGCTAAGGTCGAAAAGGGTAAGAGTAAGAAGTTGAAGTCCGTCAAAGAATTATTAGGTATCACTATC
ATGGAAAGATCCTCATTCGAAAAGAATCCTATCGACTTTTTGGAAGCCAAGGGTTACAAAGAAGTCAAGA
AGGACTTGATCATTAAGTTGCCAAAGTACAGTTTGTTCGAATTGGAAAATGGTAGAAAGAGAATGTTGGC
TTCTGCCGGTGAATTACAAAAGGGTAATGAATTGGCTTTGCCATCCAAGTACGTTAATTTCTTATACTTG
GCCTCCCACTACGAAAAATTGAAAGGTTCTCCTGAAGATAACGAACAAAAGCAATTATTTGTCGAACAAC
ACAAGCACTACTTGGACGAAATCATTGAACAAATTTCCGAATTTTCCAAAAGAGTCATTTTGGCTGACGC
CAATTTGGACAAAGTTTTGTCAGCTTACAACAAGCACAGAGATAAGCCAATTAGAGAACAAGCTGAAAAC
ATCATTCACTTGTTCACTTTGACTAACTTGGGTGCTCCAGCTGCTTTTAAGTATTTCGATACCACTATCG
ACAGAAAGAGATACACCTCTACCAAAGAAGTTTTGGACGCTACTTTGATCCACCAATCTATTACTGGTTT
GTACGAAACTAGAATCGACTTGTCTCAATTAGGTGGTGATTAACAAGCTTGAGCTTTGACAGCTAGCTCA
GTCCTAGGTATAATGCTAGCCCCGAAGCGCAAAATGATCCCCTGCTGCGTTTTAGAGCTAGAAATAGCAA
GTTAAAATAAGGCTAGTCCGTTATCAACTTGAAAAAGTGGCACCGAGTCGGTGCTTTTTTGCTTGGATTC
TCACCAATAAAAAACGCCCGGCGGCAACCGAGCGTTCTGAACAAATCCAGATGGAGTTCTGAGGTCATTA
CTGGATCTATCAACAGGAGTCCAAGCATCCCTAGTCGATTAGCACCTTTGACAGCTAGCTCAGTCCTAGG
TATAATGCTAGCCCCCAATTATGATAGATTCAATTGTGAGGTTTTAGAGCTAGAAATAGCAAGTTAAAAT
AAGGCTAGTCCGTTATCAACTTGAAAAAGTGGCACCGAGTCGGTGCTTTTTTGGCATCAAATAAAACGAA
AGGCTCAGTCGAAAGACTGGGCCTTTCGTTTTATCTGTTGTTTGTCGGTGAACGCTCTCCTGAGTAGGAC
AAATCCGCCGCCCTAGAAGCTCGAATTCTCTAGAGAATCAGGTTTGTGCCAATACCAGTAGAAACAGACG
AAGAATCCATGGGTATGGACAGTTTTCCCTTTGATATGTAACGGTGAACAGTTGTTCTACTTTTGTTTGT
TAGTCTTGATGCTTCACTGATAGATACAAGAGCCATAAGAACCTCAGATCCTTCCGTATTTAGCCAGTAT
GTTCTCTAGTGTGGTTCGTTGTTTTTGCGTGAGCCATGAGAACGAACCATTGAGATCATACTTACTTTGC
ATGTCACTCAAAAATTTTGCCTCAAAACTGGTGAGCTGAATTTTTGCAGTTAAAGCATCGTGTAGTGTTT
TTCTTAGTCCGTTACGTAGGTAGGAATCTGATGTAATGGTTGTTGGTATTTTGTCACCATTCATTTTTAT
CTGGTTGTTCTCAAGTTCGGTTACGAGATCCATTTGTCTATCTAGTTCAACTTGGAAAATCAACGTATCA
GTCGGGCGGCCTCGCTTATCAACCACCAATTTCATATTGCTGTAAGTGTTTAAATCTTTACTTATTGGTT
TCAAAACCCATTGGTTAAGCCTTTTAAACTCATGGTAGTTATTTTCAAGCATTAACATGAACTTAAATTC
ATCAAGGCTAATCTCTATATTTGCCTTGTGAGTTTTCTTTTGTGTTAGTTCTTTTAATAACCACTCATAA
ATCCTCATAGAGTATTTGTTTTCAAAAGACTTAACATGTTCCAGATTATATTTTATGAATTTTTTTAACT
GGAAAAGATAAGGCAATATCTCTTCACTAAAAACTAATTCTAATTTTTCGCTTGAGAACTTGGCATAGTT
TGTCCACTGGAAAATCTCAAAGCCTTTAACCAAAGGATTCCTGATTTCCACAGTTCTCGTCATCAGCTCT
CTGGTTGCTTTAGCTAATACACCATAAGCATTTTCCCTACTGATGTTCATCATCTGAGCGTATTGGTTAT
AAGTGAACGATACCGTCCGTTCTTTCCTTGTAGGGTTTTCAATCGTGGGGTTGAGTAGTGCCACACAGCA
TAAAATTAGCTTGGTTTCATGCTCCGTTAAGTCATAGCGACTAATCGCTAGTTCATTTGCTTTGAAAACA
ACTAATTCAGACATACATCTCAATTGGTCTAGGTGATTTTAATCACTATACCAATTGAGATGGGCTAGTC
AATGATAATTACTAGTCCTTTTCCTTTGAGTTGTGGGTATCTGTAAATTCTGCTAGACCTTTGCTGGAAA
ACTTGTAAATTCTGCTAGACCCTCTGTAAATTCCGCTAGACCTTTGTGTGTTTTTTTTGTTTATATTCAA
GTGGTTATAATTTATAGAATAAAGAAAGAATAAAAAAAGATAAAAAGAATAGATCCCAGCCCTGTGTATA
ACTCACTACTTTAGTCAGTTCCGCAGTATTACAAAAGGATGTCGCAAACGCTGTTTGCTCCTCTACAAAA
CAGACCTTAAAACCCTAAAGGCTTAAGTAGCACCCTCGCAAGCTCGGTTGCGGCCGCAATCGGGCAAATC
GCTGAATATTCCTTTTGTCTCCGACCATCAGGCACCTGAGTCGCTGTCTTTTTCGTGACATTCAGTTCGC
TGCGCTCACGGCTCTGGCAGTGAATGGGGGTAAATGGCACTACAGGCGCCTTTTATGGATTCATGCAAGG
AAACTACCCATAATACAAGAAAAGCCCGTCACGGGCTTCTCAGGGCGTTTTATGGCGGGTCTGCTATGTG
GTGCTATCTGACTTTTTGCTGTTCAGCAGTTCCTGCCCTCTGATTTTCCAGTCTGACCACTTCGGATTAT
CCCGTGACAGGTCATTCAGACTGGCTAATGCACCCAGTAAGGCAGCGGTATCATCAACGGGGTCTGACGC
TCAGTGGAACGAAAACTCACGTTAAGGGATTTTGGTCATGAGATTATCAAAAAGGATCTTCACCTAGATC
CTTTTAAATTAAAAATGAAGTTTTAAATCAATCTAAAGTATATATGAGTAAACTTGGTCTGACAGTTACC
AATGCTTAATCAGTGAGGCACCTATCTCAGCGATCTGTCTATTTCGTTCATCCATAGTTGCCTGACTCCC
CGTCGTGTAGATAACTACGATACGGGAGGGCTTACCATCTGGCCCCAGTGCTGCAATGATACCGCGAGAC
CCACGCTCACCGGCTCCAGATTTATCAGCAATAAACCAGCCAGCCGGAAGGGCCGAGCGCAGAAGTGGTC
CTGCAACTTTATCCGCCTCCATCCAGTCTATTAATTGTTGCCGGGAAGCTAGAGTAAGTAGTTCGCCAGT
TAATAGTTTGCGCAACGTTGTTGCCATTGCTACAGGCATCGTGGTGTCACGCTCGTCGTTTGGTATGGCT
TCATTCAGCTCCGGTTCCCAACGATCAAGGCGAGTTACATGATCCCCCATGTTGTGCAAAAAAGCGGTTA
GCTCCTTCGGTCCTCCGATCGTTGTCAGAAGTAAGTTGGCCGCAGTGTTATCACTCATGGTTATGGCAGC
ACTGCATAATTCTCTTACTGTCATGCCATCCGTAAGATGCTTTTCTGTGACTGGTGAGTACTCAACCAAG
TCATTCTGAGAATAGTGTATGCGGCGACCGAGTTGCTCTTGCCCGGCGTCAATACGGGATAATACCGCGC
CACATAGCAGAACTTTAAAAGTGCTCATCATTGGAAAACGTTCTTCGGGGCGAAAACTCTCAAGGATCTT
ACCGCTGTTGAGATCCAGTTCGATGTAACCCACTCGTGCACCCAACTGATCTTCAGCATCTTTTACTTTC
ACCAGCGTTTCTGGGTGAGCAAAAACAGGAAGGCAAAATGCCGCAAAAAAGGGAATAAGGGCGACACGGA
AATGTTGAATACTCATACTCTTCCTTTTTCAATATTATTGAAGCATTTATCAGGGTTATTGTCTCATGAG
CGGATACATATTTGAATGTATTTAGAAAAATAAACAAATAGGGGTTCCGCGCACATTTCCCCGAAAAGTG
CCACCTG
Features (pLannotate 1.2.2; 13 found; start..end, strand, type, name):
      2..73      +  CDS            sspB (fragment): SSPB_ECOLI - Experimental evidence at protein level: Swiss-Prot protein existence level 1. Also stimulates degradation of the N-terminus of RseA (residues 1-108, alone or in complex with sigma-E) by ClpX-ClpP in a non-ssrA-mediated fashion. From Escherichia coli (strain K12).
    207..4310    +  CDS            cas9: CAS9_STRP1 - Also known as csn1 From Streptococcus pyogenes serotype M1.
   4326..4360    +  promoter       J23119 promoter: bacterial promoter (Registry of Standard Biological Parts BBa J23119)
   4389..4464    +  misc_RNA       gRNA scaffold: guide RNA scaffold for the Streptococcus pyogenes CRISPR/Cas9 system
   4477..4571    -  terminator     lambda t0 terminator: transcription terminator from phage lambda
   4598..4632    +  promoter       J23119 promoter: bacterial promoter (Registry of Standard Biological Parts BBa J23119)
   4661..4736    +  misc_RNA       gRNA scaffold: guide RNA scaffold for the Streptococcus pyogenes CRISPR/Cas9 system
   4748..4834    +  terminator     rrnB T1 terminator: Escherichia coli rrnB; transcription terminator T1 from the E. coli rrnB gene
   4865..4891    +  terminator     λ tL3 terminator (fragment): transcription terminator tL3 from phage λ
   5014..5964    -  CDS            Rep101: RepA protein needed for replication with the pSC101 origin; rep101
   6012..6234    -  rep_origin     pSC101 ori: low-copy replication origin that requires the Rep101 protein
   6856..7716    -  CDS            AmpR: β-lactamase; bla; confers resistance to ampicillin, carbenicillin, and related antibiotics
   7717..7821    -  promoter       AmpR promoter: bla
