>Addgene plasmid #85945 | pOP588 | addgene full sequence | sequence record 173230 | Addgene NGS Result
CATCGATTTAGCACAGCTAACACCACGTCGTCCCTATCTGCTGCCCTAGGTCTATGAGTGGTTGCTGGAT
AACTTTACGGGCATGCATAAGGCTCGTATAATATATTCAGGGAGACCACAACGGTTTCCCTCTACAAATA
ATTTTGTTTAACTTTGCATGCCAGTTGTAGATCAGCATAGCATAGACAACCAAGGAGGTAGTGCACATGG
ATAAGAAATACTCTATTGGTTTGGCTATCGGTACAAACTCTGTTGGTTGGGCTGTTATTACTGATGAATA
CAAGGTTCCATCCAAGAAGTTCAAGGTTTTGGGTAACACTGATAGACACTCCATCAAAAAGAACTTGATT
GGTGCCTTGTTGTTCGATTCTGGTGAAACTGCTGAAGCTACTAGATTGAAAAGAACCGCTAGAAGAAGAT
ACACCAGAAGAAAGAACAGAATCTGCTACTTGCAAGAAATCTTCTCCAACGAAATGGCCAAGGTTGATGA
TTCATTCTTCCACAGATTGGAAGAATCCTTCTTGGTCGAAGAAGATAAGAAGCACGAAAGACATCCAATC
TTCGGTAACATCGTTGATGAAGTTGCTTACCACGAAAAGTACCCAACTATCTACCATTTGAGAAAGAAGT
TGGTTGACTCTACCGATAAGGCTGATTTGAGATTGATCTATTTGGCTTTGGCCCACATGATTAAGTTCAG
AGGTCATTTCTTGATCGAAGGTGATTTGAACCCAGATAACTCCGATGTTGATAAGTTGTTCATCCAATTA
GTCCAAACCTACAATCAATTATTCGAAGAAAACCCAATCAACGCCTCTGGTGTTGATGCTAAAGCTATTT
TGTCTGCCAGATTGTCCAAGTCCAGAAGATTAGAAAATTTGATCGCCCAATTACCAGGTGAAAAGAAGAA
TGGTTTGTTCGGTAATTTGATTGCCTTGTCTTTGGGTTTGACTCCAAACTTCAAGTCCAATTTCGATTTG
GCTGAAGATGCCAAGTTGCAATTATCTAAGGATACCTACGATGACGATTTGGATAACTTGTTGGCTCAAA
TCGGTGATCAATACGCTGATTTGTTTTTGGCTGCTAAGAACTTGTCCGATGCCATTTTGTTGTCCGATAT
TTTGAGAGTCAACACCGAAATTACTAAGGCTCCATTGTCTGCCTCTATGATCAAAAGATACGATGAACAC
CACCAAGACTTGACTTTGTTGAAGGCTTTGGTCAGACAACAATTACCTGAAAAGTACAAAGAAATTTTCT
TCGATCAATCCAAGAACGGTTACGCCGGTTATATTGATGGTGGTGCTTCTCAAGAAGAATTTTACAAGTT
CATCAAGCCAATCTTGGAAAAGATGGACGGTACTGAAGAATTATTGGTCAAGTTGAACAGAGAAGATTTG
TTGAGAAAGCAAAGAACCTTCGACAACGGTTCTATTCCACATCAAATTCACTTGGGTGAATTGCACGCAA
TTTTGAGAAGACAAGAAGATTTTTATCCATTCTTGAAGGACAACAGAGAAAAGATCGAAAAGATTCTGAC
CTTCAGAATCCCTTACTACGTTGGTCCATTGGCTAGAGGTAATTCAAGATTTGCCTGGATGACTAGAAAG
TCCGAAGAAACTATTACTCCTTGGAACTTCGAAGAAGTTGTAGATAAGGGTGCTTCTGCCCAATCCTTTA
TTGAAAGAATGACCAACTTCGACAAGAACTTGCCAAACGAAAAGGTTTTGCCAAAGCACTCTTTGTTGTA
CGAATACTTCACCGTCTACAACGAATTGACTAAGGTTAAGTACGTCACCGAAGGTATGAGAAAACCAGCT
TTTTTATCCGGTGAACAAAAGAAGGCTATCGTCGATTTGTTGTTCAAGACCAACAGAAAGGTTACTGTCA
AGCAATTAAAAGAAGATTACTTCAAGAAAATCGAATGCTTCGACTCCGTTGAAATTTCTGGTGTCGAAGA
TAGATTCAATGCCTCTTTAGGTACTTACCATGACTTGTTGAAAATCATCAAGGACAAGGATTTCTTGGAC
AACGAAGAAAACGAAGATATTTTGGAAGATATTGTCTTGACATTGACCTTGTTTGAAGATAGAGAAATGA
TTGAAGAAAGATTGAAAACCTACGCCCACTTGTTCGATGATAAGGTTATGAAGCAATTAAAGAGAAGAAG
ATACACTGGTTGGGGTAGATTGTCCAGAAAATTGATTAACGGTATCAGAGACAAGCAATCCGGTAAGACC
ATTTTGGACTTTTTGAAGTCTGATGGTTTCGCTAACAGAAACTTCATGCAATTAATCCACGACGATTCCT
TGACTTTCAAAGAAGATATACAAAAGGCCCAAGTCTCTGGTCAAGGTGATTCTTTACATGAACATATCGC
TAACTTGGCTGGTTCTCCAGCTATTAAGAAGGGTATTTTACAAACCGTTAAGGTCGTTGACGAATTGGTC
AAAGTTATGGGTAGACATAAGCCAGAAAACATCGTTATCGAAATGGCTAGAGAAAATCAAACCACCCAAA
AGGGTCAAAAGAACTCCAGAGAAAGAATGAAGAGAATCGAAGAAGGTATCAAAGAATTGGGTTCCCAAAT
TTTGAAAGAACACCCAGTTGAAAACACCCAATTACAAAACGAAAAGTTGTACTTGTACTACTTGCAAAAC
GGTAGAGATATGTACGTTGACCAAGAATTGGACATCAACAGATTGTCTGATTACGATGTTGACGCTATCG
TTCCACAATCTTTTTTGAAGGATGACTCCATTGACAACAAGGTCTTGACTAGATCCGATAAGAATAGAGG
TAAGTCCGATAACGTTCCATCTGAAGAAGTCGTTAAGAAAATGAAGAACTATTGGAGACAATTATTGAAC
GCCAAGTTGATCACCCAAAGAAAGTTTGACAATTTGACCAAGGCTGAAAGAGGTGGTTTGTCTGAATTGG
ATAAGGCAGGTTTCATCAAAAGACAATTAGTAGAAACCAGACAAATCACCAAGCACGTTGCTCAAATTTT
GGATAGTAGAATGAACACTAAGTACGACGAAAACGACAAATTGATCAGAGAAGTTAAGGTCATTACCTTG
AAGTCCAAGTTGGTTTCCGATTTCAGAAAGGACTTCCAATTCTACAAGGTCAGAGAAATCAACAACTACC
ATCATGCACATGATGCTTACTTGAATGCTGTTGTTGGTACTGCCTTGATTAAGAAGTATCCAAAGTTGGA
ATCCGAATTTGTCTACGGTGATTACAAGGTTTACGACGTTAGAAAGATGATCGCCAAGTCCGAACAAGAA
ATTGGTAAAGCTACTGCCAAATACTTCTTCTACTCCAATATTATGAATTTCTTTAAGACCGAAATCACTT
TGGCCAACGGTGAAATTAGAAAAAGACCATTGATTGAAACTAATGGTGAAACAGGTGAAATCGTTTGGGA
TAAGGGTAGAGATTTTGCCACTGTTAGAAAGGTATTGTCCATGCCACAAGTAAACATCGTCAAAAAGACC
GAAGTTCAAACTGGTGGTTTCTCCAAAGAATCCATTTTGCCTAAGAGAAACTCCGATAAGTTGATCGCTA
GAAAAAAAGACTGGGACCCAAAAAAGTACGGTGGTTTTGATTCTCCAACTGTTGCTTACTCTGTTTTGGT
TGTTGCTAAGGTCGAAAAGGGTAAGAGTAAGAAGTTGAAGTCCGTCAAAGAATTATTAGGTATCACTATC
ATGGAAAGATCCTCATTCGAAAAGAATCCTATCGACTTTTTGGAAGCCAAGGGTTACAAAGAAGTCAAGA
AGGACTTGATCATTAAGTTGCCAAAGTACAGTTTGTTCGAATTGGAAAATGGTAGAAAGAGAATGTTGGC
TTCTGCCGGTGAATTACAAAAGGGTAATGAATTGGCTTTGCCATCCAAGTACGTTAATTTCTTATACTTG
GCCTCCCACTACGAAAAATTGAAAGGTTCTCCTGAAGATAACGAACAAAAGCAATTATTTGTCGAACAAC
ACAAGCACTACTTGGACGAAATCATTGAACAAATTTCCGAATTTTCCAAAAGAGTCATTTTGGCTGACGC
CAATTTGGACAAAGTTTTGTCAGCTTACAACAAGCACAGAGATAAGCCAATTAGAGAACAAGCTGAAAAC
ATCATTCACTTGTTCACTTTGACTAACTTGGGTGCTCCAGCTGCTTTTAAGTATTTCGATACCACTATCG
ACAGAAAGAGATACACCTCTACCAAAGAAGTTTTGGACGCTACTTTGATCCACCAATCTATTACTGGTTT
GTACGAAACTAGAATCGACTTGTCTCAATTAGGTGGTGATTAACAAGCTTGAGCTTTGACAGCTAGCTCA
GTCCTAGGTATAATGCTAGCCCCGAAGCGCAAAATGATCCCCTGCTGCGTTTTAGAGCTAGAAATAGCAA
GTTAAAATAAGGCTAGTCCGTTATCAACTTGAAAAAGTGGCACCGAGTCGGTGCTTTTTTGCTTGGATTC
TCACCAATAAAAAACGCCCGGCGGCAACCGAGCGTTCTGAACAAATCCAGATGGAGTTCTGAGGTCATTA
CTGGATCTATCAACAGGAGTCCAAGCATCCCTAGTCGATTAGCACCTTTGACAGCTAGCTCAGTCCTAGG
TATAATGCTAGCCCCCAATTATGATAGATTCAATTGTGAGGTTTTAGAGCTAGAAATAGCAAGTTAAAAT
AAGGCTAGTCCGTTATCAACTTGAAAAAGTGGCACCGAGTCGGTGCTTTTTTGGCATCAAATAAAACGAA
AGGCTCAGTCGAAAGACTGGGCCTTTCGTTTTATCTGTTGTTTGTCGGTGAACGCTCTCCTGAGTAGGAC
AAATCCGCCGCCCTAGAAGCTCGAATTCTCTAGAGAATCAGGTTTGTGCCAATACCAGTAGAAACAGACG
AAGAATCCATGGGTATGGACAGTTTTCCCTTTGATATGTAACGGTGAACAGTTGTTCTACTTTTGTTTGT
TAGTCTTGATGCTTCACTGATAGATACAAGAGCCATAAGAACCTCAGATCCTTCCGTATTTAGCCAGTAT
GTTCTCTAGTGTGGTTCGTTGTTTTTGCGTGAGCCATGAGAACGAACCATTGAGATCATACTTACTTTGC
ATGTCACTCAAAAATTTTGCCTCAAAACTGGTGAGCTGAATTTTTGCAGTTAAAGCATCGTGTAGTGTTT
TTCTTAGTCCGTTATGTAGGTAGGAATCTGATGTAATGGTTGTTGGTATTTTGTCACCATTCATTTTTAT
CTGGTTGTTCTCAAGTTCGGTTACGAGATCCATTTGTCTATCTAGTTCAACTTGGAAAATCAACGTATCA
GTCGGGCGGCCTCGCTTATCAACCACCAATTTCATATTGCTGTAAGTGTTTAAATCTTTACTTATTGGTT
TCAAAACCCATTGGTTAAGCCTTTTAAACTCATGGTAGTTATTTTCAAGCATTAACATGAACTTAAATTC
ATCAAGGCTAATCTCTATATTTGCCTTGTGAGTTTTCTTTTGTGTTAGTTCTTTTAATAACCACTCATAA
ATCCTCATAGAGTATTTGTTTTCAAAAGACTTAACATGTTCCAGATTATATTTTATGAATTTTTTTAACT
GGAAAAGATAAGGCAATATCTCTTCACTAAAAACTAATTCTAATTTTTCGCTTGAGAACTTGGCATAGTT
TGTCCACTGGAAAATCTCAAAGCCTTTAACCAAAGGATTCCTGATTTCCACAGTTCTCGTCATCAGCTCT
CTGGTTGCTTTAGCTAATACACCATAAGCATTTTCCCTACTGATGTTCATCATCTGAACGTATTGGTTAT
AAGTGAACGATACCGTCCGTTCTTTCCTTGTAGGGTTTTCAATCGTGGGGTTGAGTAGTGCCACACAGCA
TAAAATTAGCTTGGTTTCATGCTCCGTTAAGTCATAGCGACTAATCGCTAGTTCATTTGCTTTGAAAACA
ACTAATTCAGACATACATCTCAATTGGTCTAGGTGATTTTAATCACTATACCAATTGAGATGGGCTAGTC
AATGATAATTACTAGTCCTTTTCCTTTGAGTTGTGGGTATCTGTAAATTCTGCTAGACCTTTGCTGGAAA
ACTTGTAAATTCTGCTAGACCCTCTGTAAATTCCGCTAGACCTTTGTGTGTTTTTTTTGTTTATATTCAA
GTGGTTATAATTTATAGAATAAAGAAAGAATAAAAAAAGATAAAAAGAATAGATCCCAGCCCTGTGTATA
ACTCACTACTTTAGTCAGTTCCGCAGTATTACAAAAGGATGTCGCAAACGCTGTTTGCTCCTCTACAAAA
CAGACCTTAAAACCCTAAAGGCTTAAGTAGCACCCTCGCAAGCTCGGTTGCGGCCGCAATCGGGCAAATC
GCTGAATATTCCTTTTGTCTCCGACCATCAGGCACCTGAGTCGCTGTCTTTTTCGTGACATTCAGTTCGC
TGCGCTCACGGCTCTGGCAGTGAATGGGGGTAAATGGCACTACAGGCGCCTTTTATGGATTCATGCAAGG
AAACTACCCATAATACAAGAAAAGCCCGTCACGGGCTTCTCAGGGCGTTTTATGGCGGGTCTGCTATGTG
GTGCTATCTGACTTTTTGCTGTTCAGCAGTTCCTGCCCTCTGATTTTCCAGTCTGACCACTTCGGATTAT
CCCGTGACAGGTCATTCAGACTGGCTAATGCACCCAGTAAGGCAGCGGTATCATCAACGGGGTCTGACGC
TCAGTGGAACGAAAACTCACGTTAAGGGATTTTGGTCATGAGATTATCAAAAAGGATCTTCACCTAGATC
CTTTTAAATTAAAAATGAAGTTTTAAATCAATCTAAAGTATATATGAGTAAACTTGGTCTGACAGTTACC
AATGCTTAATCAGTGAGGCACCTATCTCAGCGATCTGTCTATTTCGTTCATCCATAGTTGCCTGACTCCC
CGTCGTGTAGATAACTACGATACGGGAGGGCTTACCATCTGGCCCCAGTGCTGCAATGATACCGCGAGAC
CCACGCTCACCGGCTCCAGATTTATCAGCAATAAACCAGCCAGCCGGAAGGGCCGAGCGCAGAAGTGGTC
CTGCAACTTTATCCGCCTCCATCCAGTCTATTAATTGTTGCCGGGAAGCTAGAGTAAGTAGTTCGCCAGT
TAATAGTTTGCGCAACGTTGTTGCCATTGCTACAGGCATCGTGGTGTCACGCTCGTCGTTTGGTATGGCT
TCATTCAGCTCCGGTTCCCAACGATCAAGGCGAGTTACATGATCCCCCATGTTGTGCAAAAAAGCGGTTA
GCTCCTTCGGTCCTCCGATCGTTGTCAGAAGTAAGTTGGCCGCAGTGTTATCACTCATGGTTATGGCAGC
ACTGCATAATTCTCTTACTGTCATGCCATCCGTAAGATGCTTTTCTGTGACTGGTGAGTACTCAACCAAG
TCATTCTGAGAATAGTGTATGCGGCGACCGAGTTGCTCTTGCCCGGCGTCAATACGGGATAATACCGCGC
CACATAGCAGAACTTTAAAAGTGCTCATCATTGGAAAACGTTCTTCGGGGCGAAAACTCTCAAGGATCTT
ACCGCTGTTGAGATCCAGTTCGATGTAACCCACTCGTGCACCCAACTGATCTTCAGCATCTTTTACTTTC
ACCAGCGTTTCTGGGTGAGCAAAAACAGGAAGGCAAAATGCCGCAAAAAAGGGAATAAGGGCGACACGGA
AATGTTGAATACTCATACTCTTCCTTTTTCAATATTATTGAAGCATTTATCAGGGTTATTGTCTCATGAG
CGGATACATATTTGAATGTATTTAGAAAAATAAACAAATAGGGGTTCCGCGCACATTTCCCCGAAAAGTG
CCACCTG
Features (pLannotate 1.2.2; 13 found; start..end, strand, type, name):
      2..73      +  CDS            sspB (fragment): SSPB_ECOLI - Experimental evidence at protein level: Swiss-Prot protein existence level 1. Also stimulates degradation of the N-terminus of RseA (residues 1-108, alone or in complex with sigma-E) by ClpX-ClpP in a non-ssrA-mediated fashion. From Escherichia coli (strain K12).
    207..4310    +  CDS            cas9: CAS9_STRP1 - Also known as csn1 From Streptococcus pyogenes serotype M1.
   4326..4360    +  promoter       J23119 promoter: bacterial promoter (Registry of Standard Biological Parts BBa J23119)
   4389..4464    +  misc_RNA       gRNA scaffold: guide RNA scaffold for the Streptococcus pyogenes CRISPR/Cas9 system
   4477..4571    -  terminator     lambda t0 terminator: transcription terminator from phage lambda
   4598..4632    +  promoter       J23119 promoter: bacterial promoter (Registry of Standard Biological Parts BBa J23119)
   4661..4736    +  misc_RNA       gRNA scaffold: guide RNA scaffold for the Streptococcus pyogenes CRISPR/Cas9 system
   4748..4834    +  terminator     rrnB T1 terminator: Escherichia coli rrnB; transcription terminator T1 from the E. coli rrnB gene
   4865..4891    +  terminator     λ tL3 terminator (fragment): transcription terminator tL3 from phage λ
   5014..5964    -  CDS            Rep101(Ts): temperature-sensitive version of the RepA protein needed for replication with the pSC101 origin (Armstrong et al., 1984); rep101 encoding an A56V mutation
   6012..6234    -  rep_origin     pSC101 ori: low-copy replication origin that requires the Rep101 protein
   6856..7716    -  CDS            AmpR: β-lactamase; bla; confers resistance to ampicillin, carbenicillin, and related antibiotics
   7717..7821    -  promoter       AmpR promoter: bla
