[The description below was written by a language model from this plasmid's Addgene catalogue record and pLannotate feature annotations shown in this document.]
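Description:
pOP588 is a low-copy bacterial expression plasmid built on a derivative of the backbone recorded as pDK46, and is described as the parent construct pOP576 with a "gRNA key" added. It replicates from the pSC101 origin, which depends on the plasmid-encoded Rep101 (RepA) protein, and is selected with ampicillin through the β-lactamase gene under its native bla promoter. One of the two annotated sequence records labels Rep101 as the temperature-sensitive A56V variant while the other calls it plain Rep101. The recorded 30°C propagation temperature fits a temperature-sensitive replicon, which would allow the plasmid to be cured at higher temperature.

The payload is a Streptococcus pyogenes Cas9 coding sequence, which the catalogue entry identifies as the catalytically dead dCas9, followed by two guide RNA cassettes. Each cassette has a strong constitutive J23119 promoter, a short gap where a spacer would sit, and the S. pyogenes gRNA scaffold. The first cassette is followed by a lambda t0 terminator (annotated on the opposite strand), and the second by rrnB T1 and a fragment of λ tL3. The guide targets are not stated, and no promoter for dCas9 is annotated. A short sspB fragment lies upstream of the cas9 gene, and its role is not explained.

The associated work concerns encryption and steganography of synthetic gene circuits. In that setting, the plasmid appears to supply dCas9 and the specific guides as a "key" that acts on a target circuit through programmable DNA binding without cleavage. The record does not spell out this mechanism or which circuits are addressed.
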