Addgene plasmid #85945: pOP588
Purpose: pOP576 with gRNA key
Depositing lab: Timothy Lu. Depositing organization: Massachusetts Institute of Technology. Publication: Encryption and steganography of synthetic gene circuits. Purcell O, Wang J, Siuti P, Lu TK. Nat Commun. 2018 Nov 22;9(1):4942. doi: 10.1038/s41467-018-07144-7. PubMed 30467337.
Backbone
  Vector backbone: pDK46 derivative
  Vector type: Bacterial Expression
Growth in bacteria
  Bacterial resistance: Ampicillin, 100 μg/mL
  Growth temperature: 30°C
  Growth strain: DH5alpha
  Copy number: Low Copy
Gene/Insert
  Gene/Insert name: dCas9 and gRNA
  Cloning method: Gibson Cloning
  Sequencing primers: 5′ unknown; 3′ rrnB-T1-term-Rev
Terms and licenses: Academic/Nonprofit Terms; Industry Terms: Not Available to Industry
How to cite: pOP588 was a gift from Timothy Lu (Addgene plasmid # 85945 ; http://n2t.net/addgene:85945 ; RRID:Addgene_85945)
